>Addgene plasmid #105940 | pCS2+ EB3-mKate2 | addgene full sequence | sequence record 203593 | Addgene NGS Result
CGCCATTCTGCCTGGGGACGTCGGAGCAAGCTTGATTTAGGTGACACTATAGAATACAAGCTACTTGTTC
TTTTTGCAATCGATATGGCCGTCAATGTGTACTCCACATCTGTGACCAGTGAAAATCTGAGTCGCCATGA
TATGCTTGCATGGGTCAACGACTCCCTGCACCTCAACTATACCAAGATAGAACAGCTTTGTTCAGGGGCA
GCCTACTGCCAGTTCATGGACATGCTCTTCCCCGGCTGTGTGCACTTGAGGAAAGTGAAGTTCCAGGCCA
AACTAGAGCATGAATACATCCACAACTTCAAGGTGCTGCAAGCAGCTTTCAAGAAGATGGGTGTTGACAA
AATCATTCCTGTAGAGAAATTAGTGAAAGGAAAATTCCAAGATAATTTTGAGTTTATTCAGTGGTTTAAG
AAATTCTTTGACGCAAACTATGATGGAAAGGATTACAACCCTCTGCTGGCGCGGCAGGGCCAGGACGTAG
CGCCACCTCCTAACCCAGGTGATCAGATCTTCAACAAATCCAAGAAACTCATTGGCACAGCAGTTCCACA
GAGGACGTCCCCCACAGGCCCAAAAAACATGCAGACCTCTGGCCGGCTGAGCAATGTGGCCCCCCCCTGC
ATTCTCCGGAAGAATCCTCCATCAGCCCGAAATGGCGGCCATGAGACTGATGCCCAAATTCTTGAACTCA
ACCAACAGCTGGTGGACTTGAAGCTGACAGTGGATGGGCTGGAGAAGGAACGTGACTTCTACTTCAGCAA
ACTTCGTGACATCGAGCTCATCTGCCAGGAGCATGAAAGTGAAAACAGCCCTGTTATCTCAGGCATCATT
GGCATCCTCTATGCCACAGAGGAAGGATTCGCACCCCCTGAGGACGATGAGATTGAAGAGCATCAACAAG
AAGACCAGGACGAGTACACCGGTTCATCGGGATCCATGGTGAGCGAGCTGATTAAGGAGAACATGCACAT
GAAGCTGTACATGGAGGGCACCGTGAACAACCACCACTTCAAGTGCACATCCGAGGGCGAAGGCAAGCCC
TACGAGGGCACCCAGACCATGAGAATCAAGGCGGTCGAGGGCGGCCCTCTCCCCTTCGCCTTCGACATCC
TGGCTACCAGCTTCATGTACGGCAGCAAAACCTTCATCAACCACACCCAGGGCATCCCCGACTTCTTTAA
GCAGTCCTTCCCCGAGGGCTTCACATGGGAGAGAGTCACCACATACGAAGACGGGGGCGTGCTGACCGCT
ACCCAGGACACCAGCCTCCAGGACGGCTGCCTCATCTACAACGTCAAGATCAGAGGGGTGAACTTCCCAT
CCAACGGCCCTGTGATGCAGAAGAAAACACTCGGCTGGGAGGCCTCCACCGAGACCCTGTACCCCGCTGA
CGGCGGCCTGGAAGGCAGAGCCGACATGGCCCTGAAGCTCGTGGGCGGGGGCCACCTGATCTGCAACTTG
AAGACCACATACAGATCCAAGAAACCCGCTAAGAACCTCAAGATGCCCGGCGTCTACTATGTGGACAGAA
GACTGGAAAGAATCAAGGAGGCCGACAAAGAGACCTACGTCGAGCAGCACGAGGTGGCTGTGGCCAGATA
CTGCGACCTCCCTAGCAAACTGGGGCACAGATGACTCGAGCCTCTAGAACTATAGTGAGTCGTATTACGT
AGATCCAGACATGATAAGATACATTGATGAGTTTGGACAAACCACAACTAGAATGCAGTGAAAAAAATGC
TTTATTTGTGAAATTTGTGATGCTATTGCTTTATTTGTAACCATTATAAGCTGCAATAAACAAGTTAACA
ACAACAATTGCATTCATTTTATGTTTCAGGTTCAGGGGGAGGTGTGGGAGGTTTTTTAATTCGCGGCCGC
GGCGCCAATGCATTGGGCCCGGTACCCAGCTTTTGTTCCCTTTAGTGAGGGTTAATTGCGCGCTTGGCGT
AATCATGGTCATAGCTGTTTCCTGTGTGAAATTGTTATCCGCTCACAATTCCACACAACATACGAGCCGG
GAGCATAAAGTGTAAAGCCTGGGGTGCCTAATGAGTGAGCTAACTCACATTAATTGCGTTGCGCTCACTG
CCCGCTTTCCAGTCGGGAAACCTGTCGTGCCAGCTGCATTAATGAATCGGCCAACGCGCGGGGAGAGGCG
GTTTGCGTATTGGGCGCTCTTCCGCTTCCTCGCTCACTGACTCGCTGCGCTCGGTCGTTCGGCTGCGGCG
AGCGGTATCAGCTCACTCAAAGGCGGTAATACGGTTATCCACAGAATCAGGGGATAACGCAGGAAAGAAC
ATGTGAGCAAAAGGCCAGCAAAAGGCCAGGAACCGTAAAAAGGCCGCGTTGCTGGCGTTTTTCCATAGGC
TCCGCCCCCCTGACGAGCATCACAAAAATCGACGCTCAAGTCAGAGGTGGCGAAACCCGACAGGACTATA
AAGATACCAGGCGTTTCCCCCTGGAAGCTCCCTCGTGCGCTCTCCTGTTCCGACCCTGCCGCTTACCGGA
TACCTGTCCGCCTTTCTCCCTTCGGGAAGCGTGGCGCTTTCTCATAGCTCACGCTGTAGGTATCTCAGTT
CGGTGTAGGTCGTTCGCTCCAAGCTGGGCTGTGTGCACGAACCCCCCGTTCAGCCCGACCGCTGCGCCTT
ATCCGGTAACTATCGTCTTGAGTCCAACCCGGTAAGACACGACTTATCGCCACTGGCAGCAGCCACTGGT
AACAGGATTAGCAGAGCGAGGTATGTAGGCGGTGCTACAGAGTTCTTGAAGTGGTGGCCTAACTACGGCT
ACACTAGAAGAACAGTATTTGGTATCTGCGCTCTGCTGAAGCCAGTTACCTTCGGAAAAAGAGTTGGTAG
CTCTTGATCCGGCAAACAAACCACCGCTGGTAGCGGTGGTTTTTTTGTTTGCAAGCAGCAGATTACGCGC
AGAAAAAAAGGATCTCAAGAAGATCCTTTGATCTTTTCTACGGGGTCTGACGCTCAGTGGAACGAAAACT
CACGTTAAGGGATTTTGGTCATGAGATTATCAAAAAGGATCTTCACCTAGATCCTTTTAAATTAAAAATG
AAGTTTTAAATCAATCTAAAGTATATATGAGTAAACTTGGTCTGACAGTTACCAATGCTTAATCAGTGAG
GCACCTATCTCAGCGATCTGTCTATTTCGTTCATCCATAGTTGCCTGACTCCCCGTCGTGTAGATAACTA
CGATACGGGAGGGCTTACCATCTGGCCCCAGTGCTGCAATGATACCGCGAGACCCACGCTCACCGGCTCC
AGATTTATCAGCAATAAACCAGCCAGCCGGAAGGGCCGAGCGCAGAAGTGGTCCTGCAACTTTATCCGCC
TCCATCCAGTCTATTAATTGTTGCCGGGAAGCTAGAGTAAGTAGTTCGCCAGTTAATAGTTTGCGCAACG
TTGTTGCCATTGCTACAGGCATCGTGGTGTCACGCTCGTCGTTTGGTATGGCTTCATTCAGCTCCGGTTC
CCAACGATCAAGGCGAGTTACATGATCCCCCATGTTGTGCAAAAAAGCGGTTAGCTCCTTCGGTCCTCCG
ATCGTTGTCAGAAGTAAGTTGGCCGCAGTGTTATCACTCATGGTTATGGCAGCACTGCATAATTCTCTTA
CTGTCATGCCATCCGTAAGATGCTTTTCTGTGACTGGTGAGTACTCAACCAAGTCATTCTGAGAATAGTG
TATGCGGCGACCGAGTTGCTCTTGCCCGGCGTCAATACGGGATAATACCGCGCCACATAGCAGAACTTTA
AAAGTGCTCATCATTGGAAAACGTTCTTCGGGGCGAAAACTCTCAAGGATCTTACCGCTGTTGAGATCCA
GTTCGATGTAACCCACTCGTGCACCCAACTGATCTTCAGCATCTTTTACTTTCACCAGCGTTTCTGGGTG
AGCAAAAACAGGAAGGCAAAATGCCGCAAAAAAGGGAATAAGGGCGACACGGAAATGTTGAATACTCATA
CTCTTCCTTTTTCAATATTATTGAAGCATTTATCAGGGTTATTGTCTCATGAGCGGATACATATTTGAAT
GTATTTAGAAAAATAAACAAATAGGGGTTCCGCGCACATTTCCCCGAAAAGTGCCACCTAAATTGTAAGC
GTTAATATTTTGTTAAAATTCGCGTTAAATTTTTGTTAAATCAGCTCATTTTTTAACCAATAGGCCGAAA
TCGGCAAAATCCCTTATAAATCAAAAGAATAGACCGAGATAGGGT
[37 nt withheld, positions 4246-4282]
AAAGAACGTGGACTCCAACGTCAAAGG
[49 nt withheld, positions 4310-4358]
T
[91 nt withheld, positions 4360-4450]
G
[124 nt withheld, positions 4452-4575]
CCCATTCGCCATTCAGGCTGCGCAACTGTTGGGAAGGGCGATCGGTGCGGGCCTCTTCGCTATTACGCCA
GTCGACCGCCAATTCAATATGGCGTATATGGACTCATGCCAATTCAATATGGTGGATCTGGACCTGTGCC
AATTCAATATGGCGTATATGGACTCGTGCCAATTCAATATGGTGGATCTGGACCCCAGCCAATTCAATAT
GGCGGACTTGGCACCATGCCAATTCAATATGGCGGACCTGGCACTGTGCCAACTGGGGAGGGGTCTACTT
GGCACGGTGCCAAGTTTGAGGAGGGGTCTTGGCCCTGTGCCAAGTCCGCCATATTGAATTGGCATGGTGC
CAATAATGGCGGCCATATTGGCTATATGCCAGGATCAATATATAGGCAATATCCAATATGGCCCTATGCC
AATATGGCTATTGGCCAGGTTCAATACTATGTATTGGCCCTATGCCATATAGTATTCCATATATGGGTTT
TCCTATTGACGTAGATAGCCCCTCCCAATGGGCGGTCCCATATACCATATATGGGGCTTCCTAATACCGC
CCATAGCCACTCCCCCATTGACGTCAATGGTCTCTATATATGGTCTTTCCTATTGACGTCATATGGGCGG
TCCTATTGACGTATATGGCGCCTCCCCCATTGACGTCAATTACGGTAAATGGCCCGCCTGGCTCAATGCC
CATTGACGTCAATAGGACCACCCACCATTGACGTCAATGGGATGGCTCATTGCCCATTCATATCCGTTCT
CACGCCCCCTATTGACGTCAATGACGGTAAATGGCCCACTTGGCAGTACATCAATATCTATTAATAGTAA
CTTGGCAAGTACATTACTATTGGAAGTACGCCAGGGTACATTGGCAGTACTCCCATTGACGTCAATGGCG
GTAAATGGCCCGCGATGGCTGCCAAGTACATCCCCATTGACGTCAATGGGGAGGGGCAATGACGCAAATG
GGCGTTCCATTGACGTAAATGGGCGGTAGGCGTGCCTAATGGGAGGTCTATATAAGCAATGCTCGTTTAG
GGAAC
Features (pLannotate 1.2.2; 16 found; start..end, strand, type, name):
     35..53      +  promoter       SP6 promoter: promoter for bacteriophage SP6 RNA polymerase
     85..927     +  CDS            MAPRE3: MARE3_HUMAN - Experimental evidence at protein level: Swiss-Prot protein existence level 1. Plus-end tracking protein (+TIP) that binds to the plus-end of microtubules and regulates the dynamics of the microtubule cytoskeleton. Promotes microtubule growth. May be involved in spindle function by stabilizing microtubules and anchoring them at centrosomes. Also acts as a regulator of minus-end microtubule organization: interacts with the complex formed by AKAP9 and PDE4DIP, leading to recruit CAMSAP2 to the Golgi apparatus, thereby tethering non- centrosomal minus-end microtubules to the Golgi, a
    946..1644    +  CDS            mKate2: monomeric far-red fluorescent protein (Shcherbo et al., 2009) mammalian codon-optimized
   1660..1677    -  promoter       T7 promoter (fragment): promoter for bacteriophage T7 RNA polymerase
   1682..1816    -  polyA_signal   SV40 poly(A) signal: SV40 polyadenylation signal
   1929..1947    -  promoter       T3 promoter: promoter for bacteriophage T3 RNA polymerase
   1992..2008    -  protein_bind   lac operator: The lac repressor binds to the lac operator to inhibit transcription in E. coli. This inhibition can be relieved by adding lactose or isopropyl-β-D-thiogalactopyranoside (IPTG). lac repressor encoded by lacI
   2016..2046    -  promoter       lac promoter: promoter for the E. coli lac operon
   2061..2082    -  protein_bind   CAP binding site: CAP binding activates transcription in the presence of cAMP. E. coli catabolite activator protein
   2095..2187    -  CDS            lacI (fragment): lac repressor; lacI; The lac repressor binds to the lac operator to inhibit transcription in E. coli. This inhibition can be relieved by adding lactose or isopropyl-β-D-thiogalactopyranoside (IPTG).
   2370..2958    -  rep_origin     ori: high-copy-number ColE1/pMB1/pBR322/pUC origin of replication
   3129..3989    -  CDS            AmpR: β-lactamase; bla; confers resistance to ampicillin, carbenicillin, and related antibiotics
   3990..4094    -  promoter       AmpR promoter: bla
   4147..4575    -  rep_origin     f1 ori (sequence partly withheld): f1 bacteriophage origin of replication; arrow indicates direction of (+) strand synthesis
   4580..4646    -  CDS            lacZα (fragment): LacZα fragment of β-galactosidase; lacZ fragment
   4653..5630    +  promoter       CMV IE94 promoter: enhancer/promoter region of simian cytomegalovirus major immediate early transcription unit IE94
