[The description below was written by a language model from this plasmid's Addgene catalogue record and pLannotate feature annotations shown in this document.]
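Description:
pCS2+ EB3-mKate2 is a 5,630-nt plasmid built on the pCS2+ backbone, a multipurpose expression vector widely used to make synthetic mRNA. The catalogue lists the vector type as bacterial expression, but its stated purpose is in vitro transcription, and the feature layout fits that use. It is maintained in E. coli as a high-copy plasmid through a ColE1/pUC-type origin and selected with ampicillin via the β-lactamase gene. An f1 origin is also present, along with lac promoter/operator, lacI and lacZα remnants that are backbone carry-over and have no evident role in expressing the insert.

The payload is the human MAPRE3 (EB3) coding sequence fused at its C terminus to mKate2, a monomeric far-red fluorescent protein. EB3 is a plus-end tracking protein that binds growing microtubule tips, so the fusion serves as a live reporter of microtubule plus-end growth and dynamics. The fusion lies directly downstream of an SP6 promoter, which in turn follows the simian CMV IE94 enhancer/promoter (the circular map places it immediately upstream). An SV40 polyadenylation signal follows the coding sequence. This arrangement allows sense RNA to be transcribed with SP6 polymerase, with the SV40 element included in the transcript, and in principle also allows direct expression from the CMV IE94 promoter in vertebrate cells. Antisense-oriented T7 (a fragment) and T3 promoters sit 3′ of the insert. The cloning sites used are not recorded. The record does not state the organism or cell type receiving the RNA; the associated publication concerns interkinetic nuclear migration and apical cell division.
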