Addgene plasmid #105940: pCS2+ EB3-mKate2
Purpose: in vitro transcription
Depositing lab: Caren Norden. Depositing organization: Max Planck Institute of Molecular Cell Biology and Genetics. Publication: Interkinetic nuclear migration is centrosome independent and ensures apical cell division to maintain tissue integrity. Strzyz PJ, Lee HO, Sidhaye J, Weber IP, Leung LC, Norden C. Dev Cell. 2015 Jan 26;32(2):203-19. doi: 10.1016/j.devcel.2014.12.001. Epub 2015 Jan 15. PubMed 25600237.
Backbone
  Vector backbone: pCS2+
  Vector type: Bacterial Expression
Growth in bacteria
  Bacterial resistance: Ampicillin, 100 μg/mL
  Growth temperature: 37°C
  Growth strain: DH5alpha
  Copy number: High Copy
Gene/Insert
  Gene/Insert name: EB3
  Species: H. sapiens (human)
  Entrez Gene: MAPRE3 (a.k.a. EB3, EBF3, EBF3-S, RP3)
  Tag / fusion protein: mKate2 (C terminal on insert)
  Cloning method: Restriction Enzyme; 5′ cloning site unknown (unknown if destroyed); 3′ cloning site unknown (unknown if destroyed)
Terms and licenses: Academic/Nonprofit Terms; Industry Terms: Not Available to Industry
How to cite: pCS2+ EB3-mKate2 was a gift from Caren Norden (Addgene plasmid # 105940 ; http://n2t.net/addgene:105940 ; RRID:Addgene_105940)
